>Addgene plasmid #109685 | p3E-rab27a | depositor full sequence | sequence record 206622 | Full Sequence
CTTTCCTGCGTTATCCCCTGATTCTGTGGATAACCGTATTACCGCCTTTGAGTGAGCTGATACCGCTCGC
CGCAGCCGAACGACCGAGCGCAGCGAGTCAGTGAGCGAGGAAGCGGAAGAGCGCCCAATACGCAAACCGC
CTCTCCCCGCGCGTTGGCCGATTCATTAATGCAGCTGGCACGACAGGTTTCCCGACTGGAAAGCGGGCAG
TGAGCGCAACGCAATTAATACGCGTACCGCTAGCCAGGAAGAGTTTGTAGAAACGCAAAAAGGCCATCCG
TCAGGATGGCCTTCTGCTTAGTTTGATGCCTGGCAGTTTATGGCGGGCGTCCTGCCCGCCACCCTCCGGG
CCGTTGCTTCACAACGTTCAAATCCGCTCCCGGCGGATTTGTCCTACTCAGGAGAGCGTTCACCGACAAA
CAACAGATAAAACGAAAGGCCCAGTCTTCCGACTGAGCCTTTCGTTTTATTTGATGCCTGGCAGTTCCCT
ACTCTCGCGTTAACGCTAGCATGGATGTTTTCCCAGTCACGACGTTGTAAAACGACGGCCAGTCTTAAGC
TCGGGCCCTGCAGCTCTAGAGCTCGAATTCTACAGGTCACTAATACCATCTAAGTAGTTGGTTCATAGTG
ACTGCATATGTTGTGTTTTACAGTATTATGTAGTCTGTTTTTTATGCAAAATCTAATTTAATATATTGAT
ATTTATATCATTTTACGTTTCTCGTTCAACTTTCTTGTACAAAGTGGTGTCCGATGGGGACTATGATTAC
CTCATCAAGTTCCTCGCTCTGGGGGACTCTGGGGTGGGAAAGACCAGCTTCCTATATCAGTACACAGACA
GCAAATTCAACTCCAAATTCATAACCACAGTGGGAATAGACTTCAGAGAAAAACGAGTGGTGTATAAATC
CAGTGGTCCTGATGGCACAGCAGGCAGAGGCCAGAGGATCCACATCCAGCTTTGGGATACGGCCGGACAG
GAGAGGTTTCGAAGTTTGACCACTGCTTTCTTCAGAGATGCGATGGGCTTTCTGCTGCTCTTTGACCTCA
CCAACGAGCAGAGCTTCCTGAATGTGCGCAACTGGATGAGTCAGCTGCAGACACATGCGTACTGTGAGAA
TCCTGATATCGTCTTGTGTGGAAATAAATCAGACCTGGAGGAGCAGCGTGCCGTCAAAGCGGAGAACGCA
AGAGAACTGGCAGAGAAATACGGCGTGCCATACTTCGAGACGAGCGCGGCGAACGGTGAGAATGTGAGTC
GTGCGGTGGAGGTTCTGCTGGATCTGATCATGAAGCGCATGGAGAGATGTGTGGATAAATCCTGGATCCC
CGACGGGACAGTCCGCAGCAACGGCCACAGCACCGCCGACCTGACAGAACCACACGACCCCGAGCAGAGC
AAGTGTGCATGCTAACAACTTTATTATACAAAGTTGGCATTATAAAAAAGCATTGCTTATCAATTTGTTG
CAACGAACAGGTCACTATCAGTCAAAATAAAATCATTATTTGGAGCTCCATGGTAGCGTTAACGCGGCCG
CGATATCCCCTATAGTGAGTCGTATTACATGGTCATAGCTGTTTCCTGGCAGCTCTGGCCCGTGTCTCAA
AATCTCTGATGTTACATTGCACAAGATAAAAATATATCATCATGAACAATAAAACTGTCTGCTTACATAA
ACAGTAATACAAGGGGTGTTATGAGCCATATTCAACGGGAAACGTCGAGGCCGCGATTAAATTCCAACAT
GGATGCTGATTTATATGGGTATAAATGGGCTCGCGATAATGTCGGGCAATCAGGTGCGACAATCTATCGC
TTGTATGGGAAGCCCGATGCGCCAGAGTTGTTTCTGAAACATGGCAAAGGTAGCGTTGCCAATGATGTTA
CAGATGAGATGGTCAGACTAAACTGGCTGACGGAATTTATGCCTCTTCCGACCATCAAGCATTTTATCCG
TACTCCTGATGATGCATGGTTACTCACCACTGCGATCCCCGGAAAAACAGCATTCCAGGTATTAGAAGAA
TATCCTGATTCAGGTGAAAATATTGTTGATGCGCTGGCAGTGTTCCTGCGCCGGTTGCATTCGATTCCTG
TTTGTAATTGTCCTTTTAACAGCGATCGCGTATTTCGTCTCGCTCAGGCGCAATCACGAATGAATAACGG
TTTGGTTGATGCGAGTGATTTTGATGACGAGCGTAATGGCTGGCCTGTTGAACAAGTCTGGAAAGAAATG
CATAAACTTTTGCCATTCTCACCGGATTCAGTCGTCACTCATGGTGATTTCTCACTTGATAACCTTATTT
TTGACGAGGGGAAATTAATAGGTTGTATTGATGTTGGACGAGTCGGAATCGCAGACCGATACCAGGATCT
TGCCATCCTATGGAACTGCCTCGGTGAGTTTTCTCCTTCATTACAGAAACGGCTTTTTCAAAAATATGGT
ATTGATAATCCTGATATGAATAAATTGCAGTTTCATTTGATGCTCGATGAGTTTTTCTAATCAGAATTGG
TTAATTGGTTGTAACACTGGCAGAGCATTACGCTGACTTGACGGGACGGCGCAAGCTCATGACCAAAATC
CCTTAACGTGAGTTACGCGTCGTTCCACTGAGCGTCAGACCCCGTAGAAAAGATCAAAGGATCTTCTTGA
GATCCTTTTTTTCTGCGCGTAATCTGCTGCTTGCAAACAAAAAAACCACCGCTACCAGCGGTGGTTTGTT
TGCCGGATCAAGAGCTACCAACTCTTTTTCCGAAGGTAACTGGCTTCAGCAGAGCGCAGATACCAAATAC
TGTCCTTCTAGTGTAGCCGTAGTTAGGCCACCACTTCAAGAACTCTGTAGCACCGCCTACATACCTCGCT
CTGCTAATCCTGTTACCAGTGGCTGCTGCCAGTGGCGATAAGTCGTGTCTTACCGGGTTGGACTCAAGAC
GATAGTTACCGGATAAGGCGCAGCGGTCGGGCTGAACGGGGGGTTCGTGCACACAGCCCAGCTTGGAGCG
AACGACCTACACCGAACTGAGATACCTACAGCGTGAGCATTGAGAAAGCGCCACGCTTCCCGAAGGGAGA
AAGGCGGACAGGTATCCGGTAAGCGGCAGGGTCGGAACAGGAGAGCGCACGAGGGAGCTTCCAGGGGGAA
ACGCCTGGTATCTTTATAGTCCTGTCGGGTTTCGCCACCTCTGACTTGAGCGTCGATTTTTGTGATGCTC
GTCAGGGGGGCGGAGCCTATGGAAAAACGCCAGCAACGCGGCCTTTTTACGGTTCCTGGCCTTTTGCTGG
CCTTTTGCTCACATGTT
Features (pLannotate 1.2.2; 11 found; start..end, strand, type, name):
    121..213     +  CDS            lacI (fragment): lac repressor; lacI; The lac repressor binds to the lac operator to inhibit transcription in E. coli. This inhibition can be relieved by adding lactose or isopropyl-β-D-thiogalactopyranoside (IPTG).
    268..295     -  terminator     rrnB T2 terminator: transcription terminator T2 from the E. coli rrnB gene
    427..470     +  terminator     rrnB T1 terminator: Escherichia coli rrnB; transcription terminator T1 from the E. coli rrnB gene
    517..553     -  CDS            lacZα (fragment): LacZα fragment of β-galactosidase; lacZ fragment
    624..748     -  protein_bind   attR2: mutant version of attR; recombination site for the Gateway® LR reaction LR Clonase™
    750..1412    +  CDS            Rab27a: RB27A_RAT - Also known as Rab27. Experimental evidence at protein level: Swiss-Prot protein existence level 1. Small GTPase which cycles between active GTP-bound and inactive GDP-bound states. In its active state, binds to a variety of effector proteins to regulate homeostasis of late endocytic pathway, including endosomal positioning, maturation and secretion. Plays a role in cytotoxic granule exocytosis in lymphocytes. Required for both granule maturation and granule docking and priming at the immunologic synapse. From Rattus norvegicus (Rat).
   1416..1436    -  protein_bind   attB3: mutant version of attB; core recombination site for the Gateway® BP reaction BP Clonase™
   1427..1512    -  protein_bind   attL1 (fragment): mutant version of attL; recombination site for the Gateway® LR reaction LR Clonase™
   1549..1567    -  promoter       T7 promoter: promoter for bacteriophage T7 RNA polymerase
   1701..2510    +  CDS            KanR: aminoglycoside phosphotransferase; aph(3')-Ia; confers resistance to kanamycin in bacteria or G418 (Geneticin®) in eukaryotes
   2657..3245    +  rep_origin     ori: high-copy-number ColE1/pMB1/pBR322/pUC origin of replication
