>Addgene plasmid #109685 | p3E-rab27a | addgene full sequence | sequence record 223962 | Addgene NGS Result
GTTCAACTTTCTTGTACAAAGTGGTGTCCGATGGGGACTATGATTACCTCATCAAGTTCCTCGCTCTGGG
GGACTCTGGGGTGGGAAAGACCAGCTTCCTATATCAGTACACAGACAGCAAATTCAACTCCAAATTCATA
ACCACAGTGGGAATAGACTTCAGAGAAAAACGAGTGGTGTATAAATCCAGTGGTCCTGATGGCACAGCAG
GCAGAGGCCAGAGGATCCACATCCAGCTTTGGGATACGGCCGGACAGGAGAGGTTTCGAAGTTTGACCAC
TGCTTTCTTCAGAGATGCGATGGGCTTTCTGCTGCTCTTTGACCTCACCAACGAGCAGAGCTTCCTGAAT
GTGCGCAACTGGATGAGTCAGCTGCAGACACATGCGTACTGTGAGAATCCTGATATCGTCTTGTGTGGAA
ATAAATCAGACCTGGAGGAGCAGCGTGCCGTCAAAGCGGAGAACGCAAGAGAACTGGCAGAGAAATACGG
CGTGCCATACTTCGAGACGAGCGCGGCGAACGGTGAGAATGTGAGTCGTGCGGTGGAGGTTCTGCTGGAT
CTGATCATGAAGCGCATGGAGAGATGTGTGGATAAATCCTGGATCCCCGACGGGACAGTCCGCAGCAACG
GCCACAGCACCGCCGACCTGACAGAACCACACGACCCCGAGCAGAGCAAGTGTGCATGCTAACAACTTTA
TTATACAAAGTTGGCATTATAAAAAAGCATTGCTTATCAATTTGTTGCAACGAACAGGTCACTATCAGTC
AAAATAAAATCATTATTTGGAGCTCCATGGTAGCGTTAACGCGGCCGCGATATCCCCTATAGTGAGTCGT
ATTACATGGTCATAGCTGTTTCCTGGCAGCTCTGGCCCGTGTCTCAAAATCTCTGATGTTACATTGCACA
AGATAAAAATATATCATCATGAACAATAAAACTGTCTGCTTACATAAACAGTAATACAAGGGGTGTTATG
AGCCATATTCAACGGGAAACGTCGAGGCCGCGATTAAATTCCAACATGGATGCTGATTTATATGGGTATA
AATGGGCTCGCGATAATGTCGGGCAATCAGGTGCGACAATCTATCGCTTGTATGGGAAGCCCGATGCGCC
AGAGTTGTTTCTGAAACATGGCAAAGGTAGCGTTGCCAATGATGTTACAGATGAGATGGTCAGACTAAAC
TGGCTGACGGAATTTATGCCTCTTCCGACCATCAAGCATTTTATCCGTACTCCTGATGATGCATGGTTAC
TCACCACTGCGATCCCCGGAAAAACAGCATTCCAGGTATTAGAAGAATATCCTGATTCAGGTGAAAATAT
TGTTGATGCGCTGGCAGTGTTCCTGCGCCGGTTGCATTCGATTCCTGTTTGTAATTGTCCTTTTAACAGC
GATCGCGTATTTCGTCTCGCTCAGGCGCAATCACGAATGAATAACGGTTTGGTTGATGCGAGTGATTTTG
ATGACGAGCGTAATGGCTGGCCTGTTGAACAAGTCTGGAAAGAAATGCATAAACTTTTGCCATTCTCACC
GGATTCAGTCGTCACTCATGGTGATTTCTCACTTGATAACCTTATTTTTGACGAGGGGAAATTAATAGGT
TGTATTGATGTTGGACGAGTCGGAATCGCAGACCGATACCAGGATCTTGCCATCCTATGGAACTGCCTCG
GTGAGTTTTCTCCTTCATTACAGAAACGGCTTTTTCAAAAATATGGTATTGATAATCCTGATATGAATAA
ATTGCAGTTTCATTTGATGCTCGATGAGTTTTTCTAATCAGAATTGGTTAATTGGTTGTAACACTGGCAG
AGCATTACGCTGACTTGACGGGACGGCGCAAGCTCATGACCAAAATCCCTTAACGTGAGTTACGCGTCGT
TCCACTGAGCGTCAGACCCCGTAGAAAAGATCAAAGGATCTTCTTGAGATCCTTTTTTTCTGCGCGTAAT
CTGCTGCTTGCAAACAAAAAAACCACCGCTACCAGCGGTGGTTTGTTTGCCGGATCAAGAGCTACCAACT
CTTTTTCCGAAGGTAACTGGCTTCAGCAGAGCGCAGATACCAAATACTGTTCTTCTAGTGTAGCCGTAGT
TAGGCCACCACTTCAAGAACTCTGTAGCACCGCCTACATACCTCGCTCTGCTAATCCTGTTACCAGTGGC
TGCTGCCAGTGGCGATAAGTCGTGTCTTACCGGGTTGGACTCAAGACGATAGTTACCGGATAAGGCGCAG
CGGTCGGGCTGAACGGGGGGTTCGTGCACACAGCCCAGCTTGGAGCGAACGACCTACACCGAACTGAGAT
ACCTACAGCGTGAGCTATGAGAAAGCGCCACGCTTCCCGAAGGGAGAAAGGCGGACAGGTATCCGGTAAG
CGGCAGGGTCGGAACAGGAGAGCGCACGAGGGAGCTTCCAGGGGGAAACGCCTGGTATCTTTATAGTCCT
GTCGGGTTTCGCCACCTCTGACTTGAGCGTCGATTTTTGTGATGCTCGTCAGGGGGGCGGAGCCTATGGA
AAAACGCCAGCAACGCGGCCTTTTTACGGTTCCTGGCCTTTTGCTGGCCTTTTGCTCACATGTTCTTTCC
TGCGTTATCCCCTGATTCTGTGGATAACCGTATTACCGCCTTTGAGTGAGCTGATACCGCTCGCCGCAGC
CGAACGACCGAGCGCAGCGAGTCAGTGAGCGAGGAAGCGGAAGAGCGCCCAATACGCAAACCGCCTCTCC
CCGCGCGTTGGCCGATTCATTAATGCAGCTGGCACGACAGGTTTCCCGACTGGAAAGCGGGCAGTGAGCG
CAACGCAATTAATACGCGTACCGCTAGCCAGGAAGAGTTTGTAGAAACGCAAAAAGGCCATCCGTCAGGA
TGGCCTTCTGCTTAGTTTGATGCCTGGCAGTTTATGGCGGGCGTCCTGCCCGCCACCCTCCGGGCCGTTG
CTTCACAACGTTCAAATCCGCTCCCGGCGGATTTGTCCTACTCAGGAGAGCGTTCACCGACAAACAACAG
ATAAAACGAAAGGCCCAGTCTTCCGACTGAGCCTTTCGTTTTATTTGATGCCTGGCAGTTCCCTACTCTC
GCGTTAACGCTAGCATGGATGTTTTCCCAGTCACGACGTTGTAAAACGACGGCCAGTCTTAAGCTCGGGC
CCTGCAGCTCTAGAGCTCGAATTCTACAGGTCACTAATACCATCTAAGTAGTTGGTTCATAGTGACTGCA
TATGTTGTGTTTTACAGTATTATGTAGTCTGTTTTTTATGCAAAATCTAATTTAATATATTGATATTTAT
ATCATTTTACGTTTCTC
Features (pLannotate 1.2.2; 11 found; start..end, strand, type, name):
     27..689     +  CDS            Rab27a: RB27A_RAT - Also known as Rab27. Experimental evidence at protein level: Swiss-Prot protein existence level 1. Small GTPase which cycles between active GTP-bound and inactive GDP-bound states. In its active state, binds to a variety of effector proteins to regulate homeostasis of late endocytic pathway, including endosomal positioning, maturation and secretion. Plays a role in cytotoxic granule exocytosis in lymphocytes. Required for both granule maturation and granule docking and priming at the immunologic synapse. From Rattus norvegicus (Rat).
    693..713     -  protein_bind   attB3: mutant version of attB; core recombination site for the Gateway® BP reaction BP Clonase™
    704..789     -  protein_bind   attL1 (fragment): mutant version of attL; recombination site for the Gateway® LR reaction LR Clonase™
    826..844     -  promoter       T7 promoter: promoter for bacteriophage T7 RNA polymerase
    978..1787    +  CDS            KanR: aminoglycoside phosphotransferase; aph(3')-Ia; confers resistance to kanamycin in bacteria or G418 (Geneticin®) in eukaryotes
   1934..2522    +  rep_origin     ori: high-copy-number ColE1/pMB1/pBR322/pUC origin of replication
   2705..2797    +  CDS            lacI (fragment): lac repressor; lacI; The lac repressor binds to the lac operator to inhibit transcription in E. coli. This inhibition can be relieved by adding lactose or isopropyl-β-D-thiogalactopyranoside (IPTG).
   2852..2879    -  terminator     rrnB T2 terminator: transcription terminator T2 from the E. coli rrnB gene
   3011..3054    +  terminator     rrnB T1 terminator: Escherichia coli rrnB; transcription terminator T1 from the E. coli rrnB gene
   3101..3137    -  CDS            lacZα (fragment): LacZα fragment of β-galactosidase; lacZ fragment
   3208..25      -  protein_bind   attR2 (across the origin): mutant version of attR; recombination site for the Gateway® LR reaction LR Clonase™
