[The description below was written by a language model from this plasmid's Addgene catalogue record and pLannotate feature annotations shown in this document.]
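Description:
p3E-rab27a is a 3' entry clone for multisite Gateway assembly, built in the pDONR P2R-P3 backbone and catalogued among zebrafish plasmids. It is a small plasmid of about 3.3 kb that is maintained in E. coli at high copy from a ColE1/pUC-type origin and selected with kanamycin through an aminoglycoside phosphotransferase gene. The backbone also carries the rrnB T1 and T2 transcription terminators upstream of the recombination cassette, which insulate the insert from read-through transcription in bacteria, along with a T7 promoter and short lacI and lacZα remnants that have no functional role here.

The insert is the zebrafish (Danio rerio) rab27a coding sequence, roughly 660 bp. The automated annotation labels it by its closest Swiss-Prot match, rat Rab27a, but this reflects homology rather than the source species. Rab27a is a small GTPase that cycles between GTP- and GDP-bound states and regulates late endocytic and secretory vesicle trafficking. The open reading frame is flanked by an attR2 site on one side and, on the other, a site annotated as an attB3 core overlapping an attL fragment, consistent with the attL3 site expected in a P2R-P3-derived entry clone.

The plasmid contains no eukaryotic promoter or reporter of its own. In an LR recombination it is combined with a 5' entry clone supplying a promoter, a middle entry clone such as a fluorescent protein or other tag, and a destination vector, placing rab27a at the 3' end of the fusion so that the tag sits at the protein's N-terminus. The two sequence records, depositor-supplied and sequencing-derived, show identical features and differ only in their start coordinate. The associated work used such constructs for in vivo cell biological screening in zebrafish.
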