Addgene plasmid #109685: p3E-rab27a
Purpose: Multisite gateway vector for 3' tagging with rab27a
Depositing lab: Rob Parton. Depositing organization: University of Queensland, Institute for Molecular Bioscience. Publication: In vivo cell biological screening identifies an endocytic capture mechanism for T-tubule formation. Hall TE, Martel N, Ariotti N, Xiong Z, Lo HP, Ferguson C, Rae J, Lim YW, Parton RG. Nat Commun. 2020 Jul 24;11(1):3711. doi: 10.1038/s41467-020-17486-w. PubMed 32709891.
Backbone
  Vector backbone: pDONR p2R-p3
  Vector type: Zebrafish plasmids
Growth in bacteria
  Bacterial resistance: Kanamycin, 50 μg/mL
  Growth temperature: 37°C
  Growth strain: DH5alpha
  Copy number: High Copy
Gene/Insert
  Gene/Insert name: rab27a
  Species: D. rerio (zebrafish)
  Entrez Gene: rab27a (a.k.a. zgc:114135)
  Cloning method: Gateway Cloning
Terms and licenses: Academic/Nonprofit Terms; Industry Terms: Not Available to Industry
How to cite: p3E-rab27a was a gift from Rob Parton (Addgene plasmid # 109685 ; http://n2t.net/addgene:109685 ; RRID:Addgene_109685)
